>Addgene plasmid #50841 | pHR iSH-YFP-PIF | depositor full sequence | sequence record 76289 | pHR iSH-YFP-PIF sequence 10654 bps
GACCACCGCACAGCAAGCGGCCGGCCGCTGATCTTCAGACCTGGAGGAGGAGATATGAGGGACAATTGGA
GAAGTGAATTATATAAATATAAAGTAGTAAAAATTGAACCATTAGGAGTAGCACCCACCAAGGCAAAGAG
AAGAGTGGTGCAGAGAGAAAAAAGAGCAGTGGGAATAGGAGCTTTGTTCCTTGGGTTCTTGGGAGCAGCA
GGAAGCACTATGGGCGCAGCGTCAATGACGCTGACGGTACAGGCCAGACAATTATTGTCTGGTATAGTGC
AGCAGCAGAACAATTTGCTGAGGGCTATTGAGGCGCAACAGCATCTGTTGCAACTCACAGTCTGGGGCAT
CAAGCAGCTCCAGGCAAGAATCCTGGCTGTGAAAGATACCTAAAGGATCAACAGCTCCTGGGGATTTGGG
GTTGCTCTGGAAAACTCATTTGCACCACTGCTGTGCCTTGGAATGCTAGTTGGAGTAATAAATCTCTGGA
ACAGATTTGGAATCACACGACCTGGATGGAGTGGGACAGAGAAATTAACAATTACACAAGCTTAATACAC
TCCTTAATTGAAGAATCGCAAAACCAGCAAGAAAAGAATGAACAAGAATTATTGGAATTAGATAAATGGG
CAAGTTTGTGGAATTGGTTTAACATAACAAATTGGCTGTGGTATATAAAATTATTCATAATGATAGTAGG
AGGCTTGGTAGGTTTAAGAATAGTTTTTGCTGTACTTTCTATAGTGAATAGAGTTAGGCAGGGATATTCA
CCATTATCGTTTCAGACCCACCTCCCAACCCCGAGGGGACCCGACAGGCCCGAAGGAATAGAAGAAGAAG
GTGGAGAGAGAGACAGAGACAGATCCATTCGATTAGTGAACGGATCTCGACGGTATCGCCAAATGGCAGT
ATTCATCCACAATTTTAAAAGAAAAGGGGGGATTGGGGGGTACAGTGCAGGGGAAAGAATAGTAGACATA
ATAGCAACAGACATACAAACTAAAGAATTACAAAAACAAATTACAAAAATTCAAAATTTTCGGGTTTATT
ACAGGGACAGCAGAGATCCAGTTTGGATCGATAAGCTTGATATCGAATTCCTGCAGCCCCGATAAAATAA
AAGATTTTATTTAGTCTCCAGAAAAAGGGGGGAATGAAAGACCCCACCTGTAGGTTTGGCAAGCTAGCTG
CAGTAACGCCATTTTGCAAGGCATGGAAAAATACCAAACCAAGAATAGAGAAGTTCAGATCAAGGGCGGG
TACATGAAAATAGCTAACGTTGGGCCAAACAGGATATCTGCGGTGAGCAGTTTCGGCCCCGGCCCGGGGC
CAAGAACAGATGGTCACCGCAGTTTCGGCCCCGGCCCGAGGCCAAGAACAGATGGTCCCCAGATATGGCC
CAACCCTCAGCAGTTTCTTAAGACCCATCAGATGTTTCCAGGCTCCCCCAAGGACCTGAAATGACCCTGC
GCCTTATTTGAATTAACCAATCAGCCTGCTTCTCGCTTCTGTTCGCGCGCTTCTGCTTCCCGAGCTCTAT
AAAAGAGCTCACAACCCCTCACTCGGCGCGCCAGTCCTCCGACAGACTGAGTCGCCCGGGGGGGATCTGG
AGCTCTCGAGAATTCTCACGCGTGCCACCATGGCATCCAAGTACCAACAAGACCAGGTGGTGAAGGAGGA
CAGCGTAGAGGCTGTGGGCGCCCAGCTCAAGGTCTACCACCAGCAGTACCAGGACAAGAGCCGCGAATAT
GACCAGCTGTATGAAGAATACACACGGACCTCCCAGGAGCTGCAGATGAAGCGCACAGCCATAGAGGCCT
TCAACGAGACCATCAAGATCTTCGAAGAGCAGGGCCAGACACAGGAGAAGTGCAGCAAGGAGTATTTGGA
GCGCTTCCGGCGAGAGGGAAATGAGAAGGAGATGCAGAGGATCCTGCTGAACTCCGAGCGACTCAAGTCT
CGCATCGCGGAGATACACGAAAGCCGCACGAAGTTGGAGCAGGATCTGCGGGCGCAGGCCTCCGACAACC
GTGAGATCGACAAGCGCATGAACAGCCTCAAACCTGACCTCATGCAGCTGCGCAAGATCAGGGACCAGTA
CCTCGTGTGGCTCACCCAGAAAGGTGCCCGACAGAGGAAGATCAACGAATGGCTGGGAATCAAGAACGAG
ACTGAGGACCAGTATTCACTGATGGAGGATGAGGACGCCCTCCCCCACCACGAGGAGCGCACGGAATTCA
GTGCTGGTGGTAGTGCTGGTGGTAGTGCTGGTGGTAGTGCTGGTGGTAGTGCTGGTGGTGCTAGCATGGT
GAGCAAGGGCGAGGAGCTGTTCACCGGGGTGGTGCCCATCCTGGTCGAGCTGGACGGCGACGTAAACGGC
CACAAGTTCAGCGTGTCCGGCGAGGGCGAGGGCGATGCCACCTACGGCAAGCTGACCCTGAAGTTCATCT
GCACCACCGGCAAGCTGCCCGTGCCCTGGCCCACCCTCGTGACCACCTTCGGCTACGGCCTGATGTGCTT
CGCCCGCTACCCCGACCACATGAAGCAGCACGACTTCTTCAAGTCCGCCATGCCCGAAGGCTACGTCCAG
GAGCGCACCATCTTCTTCAAGGACGACGGCAACTACAAGACCCGCGCCGAGGTGAAGTTCGAGGGCGACA
CCCTGGTGAACCGCATCGAGCTGAAGGGCATCGACTTCAAGGAGGACGGCAACATCCTGGGGCACAAGCT
GGAGTACAACTACAACAGCCACAACGTCTATATCATGGCCGACAAGCAGAAGAACGGCATCAAGGTGAAC
TTCAAGATCCGCCACAACATCGAGGACGGCAGCGTGCAGCTCGCCGACCACTACCAGCAGAACACCCCCA
TCGGCGACGGCCCCGTGCTGCTGCCCGACAACCACTACCTGAGCTACCAGTCCGCCCTGAGCAAAGACCC
CAACGAGAAGCGCGATCACATGGTCCTGCTGGAGTTCGTGACCGCCGCCGGGATCACTCTCGGCATGGAC
GAGCTGTACAAGACCGGTATGATGTTCTTACCAACCGATTATTGTTGCAGGTTAAGCGATCAAGAGTATA
TGGAGCTTGTGTTTGAGAATGGCCAGATTCTTGCAAAGGGCCAAAGATCCAACGTTTCTCTGCATAATCA
ACGTACCAAATCGATCATGGATTTGTATGAGGCAGAGTATAACGAGGATTTCATGAAGAGTATCATCCAT
GGTGGTGGTGGTGCCATCACAAATCTCGGGGACACGCAGGTTGTTCCACAAAGTCATGTTGCTGCTGCCC
ATGAAACAAACATGTTGGAAAGCAATAAACATGTTGACTAAGCGGCCGCGACTCTAGAGTCGACCTGCAG
GCATGCAAGCTTGATATCAAGCTTATCGATAATCAACCTCTGGATTACAAAATTTGTGAAAGATTGACTG
GTATTCTTAACTATGTTGCTCCTTTTACGCTATGTGGATACGCTGCTTTAATGCCTTTGTATCATGCTAT
TGCTTCCCGTATGGCTTTCATTTTCTCCTCCTTGTATAAATCCTGGTTGCTGTCTCTTTATGAGGAGTTG
TGGCCCGTTGTCAGGCAACGTGGCGTGGTGTGCACTGTGTTTGCTGACGCAACCCCCACTGGTTGGGGCA
TTGCCACCACCTGTCAGCTCCTTTCCGGGACTTTCGCTTTCCCCCTCCCTATTGCCACGGCGGAACTCAT
CGCCGCCTGCCTTGCCCGCTGCTGGACAGGGGCTCGGCTGTTGGGCACTGACAATTCCGTGGTGTTGTCG
GGGAAATCATCGTCCTTTCCTTGGCTGCTCGCCTGTGTTGCCACCTGGATTCTGCGCGGGACGTCCTTCT
GCTACGTCCCTTCGGCCCTCAATCCAGCGGACCTTCCTTCCCGCGGCCTGCTGCCGGCTCTGCGGCCTCT
TCCGCGTCTTCGCCTTCGCCCTCAGACGAGTCGGATCTCCCTTTGGGCCGCCTCCCCGCATCGATACCGT
CGACCTCGAGGGAATTAATTCGAGCTCGGTACCTTTAAGACCAATGACTTACAAGGCAGCTGTAGATCTT
AGCCACTTTTTAAAAGAAAAGGGGGGACTGGAAGGGCTAATTCACTCCCAACGAAGACAAGATCTGCTTT
TTGCTTGTACTGGGTCTCTCTGGTTAGACCAGATCTGAGCCTGGGAGCTCTCTGGCTAACTAGGGAACCC
ACTGCTTAAGCCTCAATAAAGCTTGCCTTGAGTGCTTCAAGTAGTGTGTGCCCGTCTGTTGTGTGACTCT
GGTAACTAGAGATCCCTCAGACCCTTTTAGTCAGTGTGGAAAATCTCTAGCAGCATCTAGAATTAATTCC
GTGTATTCTATAGTGTCACCTAAATCGTATGTGTATGATACATAAGGTTATGTATTAATTGTAGCCGCGT
TCTAACGACAATATGTACAAGCCTAATTGTGTAGCATCTGGCTTACTGAAGCAGACCCTATCATCTCTCT
CGTAAACTGCCGTCAGAGTCGGTTTGGTTGGACGAACCTTCTGAGTTTCTGGTAACGCCGTCCCGCACCC
GGAAATGGTCAGCGAACCAATCAGCAGGGTCATCGCTAGCCAGATCCTCTACGCCGGACGCATCGTGGCC
GGCATCACCGGCGCCACAGGTGCGGTTGCTGGCGCCTATATCGCCGACATCACCGATGGGGAAGATCGGG
CTCGCCACTTCGGGCTCATGAGCGCTTGTTTCGGCGTGGGTATGGTGGCAGGCCCCGTGGCCGGGGGACT
GTTGGGCGCCATCTCCTTGCATGCACCATTCCTTGCGGCGGCGGTGCTCAACGGCCTCAACCTACTACTG
GGCTGCTTCCTAATGCAGGAGTCGCATAAGGGAGAGCGTCGAATGGTGCACTCTCAGTACAATCTGCTCT
GATGCCGCATAGTTAAGCCAGCCCCGACACCCGCCAACACCCGCTGACGCGCCCTGACGGGCTTGTCTGC
TCCCGGCATCCGCTTACAGACAAGCTGTGACCGTCTCCGGGAGCTGCATGTGTCAGAGGTTTTCACCGTC
ATCACCGAAACGCGCGAGACGAAAGGGCCTCGTGATACGCCTATTTTTATAGGTTAATGTCATGATAATA
ATGGTTTCTTAGACGTCAGGTGGCACTTTTCGGGGAAATGTGCGCGGAACCCCTATTTGTTTATTTTTCT
AAATACATTCAAATATGTATCCGCTCATGAGACAATAACCCTGATAAATGCTTCAATAATATTGAAAAAG
GAAGAGTATGAGTATTCAACATTTCCGTGTCGCCCTTATTCCCTTTTTTGCGGCATTTTGCCTTCCTGTT
TTTGCTCACCCAGAAACGCTGGTGAAAGTAAAAGATGCTGAAGATCAGTTGGGTGCACGAGTGGGTTACA
TCGAACTGGATCTCAACAGCGGTAAGATCCTTGAGAGTTTTCGCCCCGAAGAACGTTTTCCAATGATGAG
CACTTTTAAAGTTCTGCTATGTGGCGCGGTATTATCCCGTATTGACGCCGGGCAAGAGCAACTCGGTCGC
CGCATACACTATTCTCAGAATGACTTGGTTGAGTACTCACCAGTCACAGAAAAGCATCTTACGGATGGCA
TGACAGTAAGAGAATTATGCAGTGCTGCCATAACCATGAGTGATAACACTGCGGCCAACTTACTTCTGAC
AACGATCGGAGGACCGAAGGAGCTAACCGCTTTTTTGCACAACATGGGGGATCATGTAACTCGCCTTGAT
CGTTGGGAACCGGAGCTGAATGAAGCCATACCAAACGACGAGCGTGACACCACGATGCCTGTAGCAATGG
CAACAACGTTGCGCAAACTATTAACTGGCGAACTACTTACTCTAGCTTCCCGGCAACAATTAATAGACTG
GATGGAGGCGGATAAAGTTGCAGGACCACTTCTGCGCTCGGCCCTTCCGGCTGGCTGGTTTATTGCTGAT
AAATCTGGAGCCGGTGAGCGTGGGTCTCGCGGTATCATTGCAGCACTGGGGCCAGATGGTAAGCCCTCCC
GTATCGTAGTTATCTACACGACGGGGAGTCAGGCAACTATGGATGAACGAAATAGACAGATCGCTGAGAT
AGGTGCCTCACTGATTAAGCATTGGTAACTGTCAGACCAAGTTTACTCATATATACTTTAGATTGATTTA
AAACTTCATTTTTAATTTAAAAGGATCTAGGTGAAGATCCTTTTTGATAATCTCATGACCAAAATCCCTT
AACGTGAGTTTTCGTTCCACTGAGCGTCAGACCCCGTAGAAAAGATCAAAGGATCTTCTTGAGATCCTTT
TTTTCTGCGCGTAATCTGCTGCTTGCAAACAAAAAAACCACCGCTACCAGCGGTGGTTTGTTTGCCGGAT
CAAGAGCTACCAACTCTTTTTCCGAAGGTAACTGGCTTCAGCAGAGCGCAGATACCAAATACTGTCTTTC
TAGTGTAGCCGTAGTTAGGCCACCACTTCAAGAACTCTGTAGCACCGCCTACATACCTCGCTCTGCTAAT
CCTGTTACCAGTGGCTGCTGCCAGTGGCGATAAGTCGTGTCTTACCGGGTTGGACTCAAGACGATAGTTA
CCGGATAAGGCGCAGCGGTCGGGCTGAACGGGGGGTTCGTGCACACAGCCCAGCTTGGAGCGAACGACCT
ACACCGAACTGAGATACCTACAGCGTGAGCTATGAGAAAGCGCCACGCTTCCCGAAGGGAGAAAGGCGGA
CAGGTATCCGGTAAGCGGCAGGGTCGGAACAGGAGAGCGCACGAGGGAGCTTCCAGGGGGAAACGCCTGG
TATCTTTATAGTCCTGTCGGGTTTCGCCACCTCTGACTTGAGCGTCGATTTTTGTGATGCTCGTCAGGGG
GGCGGAGCCTATGGAAAAACGCCAGCAACGCGGCCTTTTTACGGTTCCTGGCCTTTTGCTGGCCTTTTGC
TCACATGTTCTTTCCTGCGTTATCCCCTGATTCTGTGGATAACCGTATTACCGCCTTTGAGTGAGCTGAT
ACCGCTCGCCGCAGCCGAACGACCGAGCGCAGCGAGTCAGTGAGCGAGGAAGCGGAAGAGCGCCCAATAC
GCAAACCGCCTCTCCCCGCGCGTTGGCCGATTCATTAATGCAGCTGTGGAATGTGTGTCAGTTAGGGTGT
GGAAAGTCCCCAGGCTCCCCAGCAGGCAGAAGTATGCAAAGCATGCATCTCAATTAGTCAGCAACCAGGT
GTGGAAAGTCCCCAGGCTCCCCAGCAGGCAGAAGTATGCAAAGCATGCATCTCAATTAGTCAGCAACCAT
AGTCCCGCCCCTAACTCCGCCCATCCCGCCCCTAACTCCGCCCAGTTCCGCCCATTCTCCGCCCCATGGC
TGACTAATTTTTTTTATTTATGCAGAGGCCGAGGCCGCCTCGGCCTCTGAGCTATTCCAGAAGTAGTGAG
GAGGCTTTTTTGGAGGCCTAGGCTTTTGCAAAAAGCTTGGACACAAGACAGGCTTGCGAGATATGTTTGA
GAATACCACTTTATCCCGCGTCAGGGAGAGGCAGTGCGTAAAAAGACGCGGACTCATGTGAAATACTGGT
TTTTAGTGCGCCAGATCTCTATAATCTCGCGCAACCTATTTTCCCCTCGAACACTTTTTAAGCCGTAGAT
AAACAGGCTGGGACACTTCACATGAGCGAAAAATACATCGTCACCTGGGACATGTTGCAGATCCATGCAC
GTAAACTCGCAAGCCGACTGATGCCTTCTGAACAATGGAAAGGCATTATTGCCGTAAGCCGTGGCGGTCT
GTACCGGGTGCGTTACTGGCGCGTGAACTGGGTATTCGTCATGTCGATACCGTTTGTATTTCCAGCTACG
ATCACGACAACCAGCGCGAGCTTAAAGTGCTGAAACGCGCAGAAGGCGATGGCGAAGGCTTCATCGTTAT
TGATGACCTGGTGGATACCGGTGGTACTGCGGTTGCGATTCGTGAAATGTATCCAAAAGCGCACTTTGTC
ACCATCTTCGCAAAACCGGCTGGTCGTCCGCTGGTTGATGACTATGTTGTTGATATCCCGCAAGATACCT
GGATTGAACAGCCGTGGGATATGGGCGTCGTATTCGTCCCGCCAATCTCCGGTCGCTAATCTTTTCAACG
CCTGGCACTGCCGGGCGTTGTTCTTTTTAACTTCAGGCGGGTTACAATAGTTTCCAGTAAGTATTCTGGA
GGCTGCATCCATGACACAGGCAAACCTGAGCGAAACCCTGTTCAAACCCCGCTTTAAACATCCTGAAACC
TCGACGCTAGTCCGCCGCTTTAATCACGGCGCACAACCGCCTGTGCAGTCGGCCCTTGATGGTAAAACCA
TCCCTCACTGGTATCGCATGATTAACCGTCTGATGTGGATCTGGCGCGGCATTGACCCACGCGAAATCCT
CGACGTCCAGGCACGTATTGTGATGAGCGATGCCGAACGTACCGACGATGATTTATACGATACGGTGATT
GGCTACCGTGGCGGCAACTGGATTTATGAGTGGGCCCCGGATCTTTGTGAAGGAACCTTACTTCTGTGGT
GTGACATAATTGGACAAACTACCTACAGAGATTTAAAGCTCTAAGGTAAATATAAAATTTTTAAGTGTAT
AATGTGTTAAACTACTGATTCTAATTGTTTGTGTATTTTAGATTCCAACCTATGGAACTGATGAATGGGA
GCAGTGGTGGAATGCCTTTAATGAGGAAAACCTGTTTTGCTCAGAAGAAATGCCATCTAGTGATGATGAG
GCTACTGCTGACTCTCAACATTCTACTCCTCCAAAAAAGAAGAGAAAGGTAGAAGACCCCAAGGACTTTC
CTTCAGAATTGCTAAGTTTTTTGAGTCATGCTGTGTTTAGTAATAGAACTCTTGCTTGCTTTGCTATTTA
CACCACAAAGGAAAAAGCTGCACTGCTATACAAGAAAATTATGGAAAAATATTCTGTAACCTTTATAAGT
AGGCATAACAGTTATAATCATAACATACTGTTTTTTCTTACTCCACACAGGCATAGAGTGTCTGCTATTA
ATAACTATGCTCAAAAATTGTGTACCTTTAGCTTTTTAATTTGTAAAGGGGTTAATAAGGAATATTTGAT
GTATAGTGCCTTGACTAGAGATCATAATCAGCCATACCACATTTGTAGAGGTTTTACTTGCTTTAAAAAA
CCTCCCACACCTCCCCCTGAACCTGAAACATAAAATGAATGCAATTGTTGTTGTTAACTTGTTTATTGCA
GCTTATAATGGTTACAAATAAAGCAATAGCATCACAAATTTCACAAATAAAGCATTTTTTTCACTGCATT
CTAGTTGTGGTTTGTCCAAACTCATCAATGTATCTTATCATGTCTGGATCAACTGGATAACTCAAGCTAA
CCAAAATCATCCCAAACTTCCCACCCCATACCCTATTACCACTGCCAATTACCTAGTGGTTTCATTTACT
CTAAACCTGTGATTCCTCTGAATTATTTTCATTTTAAAGAAATTGTATTTGTTAAATATGTACTACAAAC
TTAGTAGTTGGAAGGGCTAATTCACTCCCAAAGAAGACAAGATATCCTTGATCTGTGGATCTACCACACA
CAAGGCTACTTCCCTGATTAGCAGAACTACACACCAGGGCCAGGGGTCAGATATCCACTGACCTTTGGAT
GGTGCTACAAGCTAGTACCAGTTGAGCCAGATAAGGTAGAAGAGGCCAATAAAGGAGAGAACACCAGCTT
GTTACACCCTGTGAGCCTGCATGGGATGGATGACCCGGAGAGAGAAGTGTTAGAGTGGAGGTTTGACAGC
CGCCTAGCATTTCATCACGTGGCCCGAGAGCTGCATCCGGAGTACTTCAAGAACTGCTGATATCGAGCTT
GCTACAAGGGACTTTCCGCTGGGGACTTTCCAGGGAGGCGTGGCCTGGGCGGGACTGGGGAGTGGCGAGC
CCTCAGATCCTGCATATAAGCAGCTGCTTTTTGCCTGTACTGGGTCTCTCTGGTTAGACCAGATCTGAGC
CTGGGAGCTCTCTGGCTAACTAGGGAACCCACTGCTTAAGCCTCAATAAAGCTTGCCTTGAGTGCTTCAA
GTAGTGTGTGCCCGTCTGTTGTGTGACTCTGGTAACTAGAGATCCCTCAGACCCTTTTAGTCAGTGTGGA
AAATCTCTAGCAGTGGCGCCCGAACAGGGACTTGAAAGCGAAAGGGAAACCAGAGGAGCTCTCTCGACGC
AGGACTCGGCTTGCTGAAGCGCGCACGGCAAGAGGCGAGGGGCGGCGACTGGTGAGTACGCCAAAAATTT
TGACTAGCGGAGGCTAGAAGGAGAGAGATGGGTGCGAGAGCGTCAGTATTAAGCGGGGGAGAATTAGATC
GCGATGGGAAAAAATTCGGTTAAGGCCAGGGGGAAAGAAAAAATATAAATTAAAACATATAGTATGGGCA
AGCAGGGAGCTAGAACGATTCGCAGTTAATCCTGGCCTGTTAGAAACATCAGAAGGCTGTAGACAAATAC
TGGGACAGCTACAACCATCCCTTCAGACAGGATCAGAAGAACTTAGATCATTATATAATACAGTAGCAAC
CCTCTATTGTGTGCATCAAAGGATAGAGATAAAAGACACCAAGGAAGCTTTAGACAAGATAGAGGAAGAG
CAAAACAAAAGTAA
Features (pLannotate 1.2.2; 35 found; start..end, strand, type, name):
    177..409     +  misc_feature   RRE: The Rev response element (RRE) of HIV-1 allows for Rev-dependent mRNA export from the nucleus to the cytoplasm.
    381..887     +  CDS            env (fragment): ENV_HV1H2 - Experimental evidence at protein level: Swiss-Prot protein existence level 1. [Transmembrane protein gp41]: Acts as a class I viral fusion protein. Under the current model, the protein has at least 3 conformational states: pre-fusion native state, pre-hairpin intermediate state, and post-fusion hairpin state. During fusion of viral and target intracellular membranes, the coiled coil regions (heptad repeats) assume a trimer-of-hairpins structure, positioning the fusion peptide in close proximity to the C-terminal region of the ectodomain. The formation of this structure appears to d
    923..1040    +  misc_feature   cPPT/CTS: central polypurine tract and central termination sequence of HIV-1
   1077..1109    -  misc_feature   MCS (fragment): pBluescript multiple cloning site
   1193..1600    +  promoter       SFFV promoter: spleen focus-forming virus long terminal repeat (LTR) promoter
   1646..2233    +  CDS            Pik3r2 (fragment): P85B_MOUSE - Experimental evidence at protein level: Swiss-Prot protein existence level 1. Regulatory subunit of phosphoinositide-3-kinase (PI3K), a kinase that phosphorylates PtdIns(4,5)P2 (Phosphatidylinositol 4,5- bisphosphate) to generate phosphatidylinositol 3,4,5-trisphosphate (PIP3). PIP3 plays a key role by recruiting PH domain-containing proteins to the membrane, including AKT1 and PDPK1, activating signaling cascades involved in cell growth, survival, proliferation, motility and morphology. Binds to activated (phosphorylated) protein- tyrosine kinases, through its SH2 domain, and act
   2306..3022    +  CDS            Citrine: Citrine is a basic (constitutively fluorescent) yellow fluorescent protein published in 2001, derived from Aequorea victoria. It has moderate acid sensitivity.
   3029..3328    +  CDS            PIF6 (fragment): PIF6_ARATH - Also known as BHLH132, EN111, PIL2. Experimental evidence at protein level: Swiss-Prot protein existence level 1. From Arabidopsis thaliana (Mouse-ear cress).
   3342..3372    +  misc_feature   MCS (fragment): pUC18/19 multiple cloning site
   3373..3391    +  misc_feature   MCS (fragment): pBluescript multiple cloning site
   3391..3979    +  misc_feature   WPRE: woodchuck hepatitis virus posttranscriptional regulatory element
   3980..4002    +  misc_feature   MCS (fragment): pBluescript multiple cloning site
   4019..4087    +  CDS            nef (fragment): NEF_HV1Z2 - Experimental evidence at protein level: Swiss-Prot protein existence level 1. Extracellular Nef protein targets CD4(+) T-lymphocytes for apoptosis by interacting with CXCR4 surface receptors. From Human immunodeficiency virus type 1 group M subtype D (isolate Z2/CDC-Z34) (HIV-1).
   4089..4322    +  LTR            3' LTR (ΔU3): self-inactivating 3' long terminal repeat (LTR) from HIV-1
   4347..4365    -  promoter       SP6 promoter: promoter for bacteriophage SP6 RNA polymerase
   4593..4872    +  CDS            TcR (fragment): tetracycline efflux protein; tet; confers resistance to tetracycline
   4873..4921    -  misc_feature   bom (fragment): basis of mobility region from pBR322
   5023..5058    -  CDS            rop (fragment): Rop protein, which maintains plasmids at low copy number; rop
   5153..5257    +  promoter       AmpR promoter: bla
   5258..6118    +  CDS            AmpR: β-lactamase; bla; confers resistance to ampicillin, carbenicillin, and related antibiotics
   6289..6877    +  rep_origin     ori: high-copy-number ColE1/pMB1/pBR322/pUC origin of replication
   7060..7116    +  CDS            lacI (fragment): lac repressor; lacI; The lac repressor binds to the lac operator to inhibit transcription in E. coli. This inhibition can be relieved by adding lactose or isopropyl-β-D-thiogalactopyranoside (IPTG).
   7123..7452    +  promoter       SV40 promoter: SV40 enhancer and early promoter
   7652..7771    +  CDS            gpt (fragment): XGPT_ECOLI - Also known as gpp, gxu. Experimental evidence at protein level: Swiss-Prot protein existence level 1. Purine salvage pathway enzyme that catalyzes the transfer of the ribosyl-5-phosphate group from 5-phospho-alpha-D-ribose 1- diphosphate (PRPP) to the N9 position of the 6-oxopurines guanine and xanthine to form the corresponding ribonucleotides GMP (guanosine 5'- monophosphate) and XMP (xanthosine 5'-monophosphate), with the release of PPi. To a lesser extent, also acts on hypoxanthine (PubMed:9100006, PubMed:3886014). Does not ribophosphorylate adenine (PubMed:3886014). From Esch
   7771..8106    +  CDS            gpt (fragment): XGPT_ECOLI - Also known as gpp, gxu. Experimental evidence at protein level: Swiss-Prot protein existence level 1. Purine salvage pathway enzyme that catalyzes the transfer of the ribosyl-5-phosphate group from 5-phospho-alpha-D-ribose 1- diphosphate (PRPP) to the N9 position of the 6-oxopurines guanine and xanthine to form the corresponding ribonucleotides GMP (guanosine 5'- monophosphate) and XMP (xanthosine 5'-monophosphate), with the release of PPi. To a lesser extent, also acts on hypoxanthine (PubMed:9100006, PubMed:3886014). Does not ribophosphorylate adenine (PubMed:3886014). From Esch
   8201..8506    +  CDS            frsA (fragment): FRSA_ECOLI - Also known as yafA. Experimental evidence at protein level: Swiss-Prot protein existence level 1. Catalyzes the hydrolysis of esters (PubMed:15808744). Displays esterase activity toward pNP-butyrate (PubMed:15808744). May stimulate mixed-acid fermentation by acting as a fermentation/respiration switch that down-regulates respiration and up- regulates fermentation rates (PubMed:15169777). From Escherichia coli (strain K12).
   8510..8584    +  CDS            small t antigen (fragment): SV40 (simian virus 40) small t antigen
   8586..8651    +  intron         small t intron: SV40 (simian virus 40) small t antigen intron
   8781..8801    +  CDS            SV40 NLS: nuclear localization signal of SV40 (simian virus 40) large T antigen
   9120..9203    +  CDS            large T antigen (fragment): large T antigen from SV40 (simian virus 40)
   9226..9360    +  polyA_signal   SV40 poly(A) signal: SV40 polyadenylation signal
   9528..9857    +  CDS            nef (fragment): NEF_HV1BR - Experimental evidence at protein level: Swiss-Prot protein existence level 1. Extracellular Nef protein targets CD4(+) T-lymphocytes for apoptosis by interacting with CXCR4 surface receptors (PubMed:14990729). From Human immunodeficiency virus type 1 group M subtype B (isolate BRU/LAI) (HIV-1).
   9905..10162   +  LTR            5' LTR (truncated): truncated 5' long terminal repeat (LTR) from HIV-1
  10209..10334   +  misc_feature   HIV-1 Ψ: packaging signal of human immunodeficiency virus type 1
  10318..2       +  CDS            HIV-1 gag (fragment) (across the origin): gag protein from human immunodeficiency virus 1; gag
