[The description below was written by a language model from this plasmid's Addgene catalogue record and pLannotate feature annotations shown in this document.]
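Description:
pHR iSH-YFP-PIF is a lentiviral transfer plasmid built on the pHR backbone that expresses the cytoplasmic half of a light-controlled PI3K activation system in mammalian cells. It is propagated in E. coli through a high-copy ColE1/pUC-type origin with ampicillin selection (β-lactamase). The backbone also carries remnants of older vector parts, including pBR322-derived fragments and an SV40 promoter followed by gpt fragments and SV40 small t intron and polyadenylation sequences. The viral portion has a 5' LTR annotated as truncated, the HIV-1 Ψ packaging signal running into a gag fragment, the Rev response element within an env fragment, the cPPT/CTS, and a self-inactivating ΔU3 3' LTR. These elements allow the genomic RNA to be packaged when helper functions are supplied in trans, and after integration the expression of the payload depends on the internal promoter.

That promoter is the spleen focus-forming virus (SFFV) LTR promoter, and a WPRE downstream of the coding region enhances transcript expression. The three coding segments lie in the same orientation and appear to form a single fusion. First comes the inter-SH2 (iSH2) region of a mouse PI3K p85 regulatory subunit, which the annotation matches to Pik3r2 (p85β). Next is a yellow fluorescent protein identified as Citrine, followed by residues 1–100 of Arabidopsis PIF6. The iSH2 region is the part of p85 that binds the p110 catalytic subunit, and the PIF6 fragment binds light-activated phytochrome B. Paired with a separate membrane-anchored phytochrome component, which is not part of this plasmid, illumination would recruit the fusion and its associated PI3K activity to the membrane, and the YFP allows this translocation to be imaged. The depositor notes that sequence discrepancies in YFP do not affect function.
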