Addgene plasmid #50841: pHR iSH-YFP-PIF
Purpose: Optogenetic PI3K activation system; cytoplasmic component
Depositing lab: Wendell Lim. Depositing organization: University of California, San Francisco (UCSF). Publication: Light-based feedback for controlling intracellular signaling dynamics. Toettcher JE, Gong D, Lim WA, Weiner OD. Nat Methods. 2011 Sep 11;8(10):837-9. doi: 10.1038/nmeth.1700. PubMed 21909100.
Backbone
  Vector backbone: pHR
  Vector type: Lentiviral, Synthetic Biology
Growth in bacteria
  Bacterial resistance: Ampicillin, 100 μg/mL
  Growth temperature: 37°C
  Growth strain: NEB Stable
  Copy number: Unknown
Gene/Insert 1
  Gene/Insert name: p85 iSH2 (alt name: PI3K p85 subunit)
  Species: M. musculus (mouse)
  Insert size (bp): 593
Gene/Insert 2
  Gene/Insert name: PIF6 1-100
  Species: A. thaliana (mustard weed)
  Insert size (bp): 300
Terms and licenses: Academic/Nonprofit Terms; Industry Terms: Not Available to Industry
Depositor comments: The discrepancies between the full sequence and Addgene QC sequence for YFP do not affect function.
How to cite: pHR iSH-YFP-PIF was a gift from Wendell Lim (Addgene plasmid # 50841 ; http://n2t.net/addgene:50841 ; RRID:Addgene_50841)
