>Addgene plasmid #50841 | pHR iSH-YFP-PIF | addgene partial sequence | sequence record 78791 | WPRE-R 5'-CATAGCGTAAAAGGAGCAACA-3'
TTTGTAATCCAGAGGTTGATTATCGATAAGCTTGATATCAAGCTTGCATGCCTGCAGGTCGACTCTAGAG
TCGCGGCCGCTTAGTCAACATGTTTATTGCTTTCCAACATGTTTGTTTCATGGGCAGCAGCAACATGACT
TTGTGGAACAACCTGCGTGTCCCCGAGATTTGTGATGGCACCACCACCACCATGGATGATACTCTTCATG
AAATCCTCGTTATACTCTGCCTCATACAAATCCATGATCGATTTGGTACGTTGATTATGCAGAGAAACGT
TGGATCTTTGGCCCTTTGCAAGAATCTGGCCATTCTCAAACACAAGCTCCATATACTCTTGATCGCTTAA
CCTGCAACAATAATCGGTTGGTAAGAACATCATACTAGTCTTGTACAGCTCGTCCATGCCGAGAGTGATC
CCGGCGGCGGTCACGAACTCCAGCAGGACCATGTGATCGCGCTTCTCGTTGGGGTCTTTGCTCAGCTTGG
ACTGGTAGCTCAGGTAGTGGTTGTCGGGCAGCAGCACGGGGCCGTCGCCGATGGGGGTGTTCTGCTGGTA
GTGGTCGGCGAGCTGCACGCTGCCGTCCTCGATGTTGTGGCGGATCTTGAAGTTCACCTTGATGCCGTTC
TTCTGCTTGTCGGCCATGATATAGACGTTGTGGCTGTTGTAGTTGTACTCCAGCTTGTGCCCCAGGATGT
TGCCGTCCTCCTTGAAGTCGATGCCCTTCAGCTCGATGCGGTTCACCAGGGTGTCGCCCTCGAACTTCAC
CTCGGCGCGGGTCTTGTAGTTGCCGTCGTCCTTGAAGAAGATGGTGCGCTCCTGGACGTAGCCTTCGGG
