>Addgene plasmid #50841 | pHR iSH-YFP-PIF | addgene partial sequence | sequence record 78792 | EXFP-internal-F 5'-ACGACGGCAACTACAAGACC-3'
CCGCATCGAGCTGAAGGGCATCGACTTCAAGGAGGACGGCAACATCCTGGGGCACAAGCTGGAGTACAAC
TACAACAGCCACAACGTCTATATCATGGCCGACAAGCAGAAGAACGGCATCAAGGTGAACTTCAAGATCC
GCCACAACATCGAGGACGGCAGCGTGCAGCTCGCCGACCACTACCAGCAGAACACCCCCATCGGCGACGG
CCCCGTGCTGCTGCCCGACAACCACTACCTGAGCTACCAGTCCAAGCTGAGCAAAGACCCCAACGAGAAG
CGCGATCACATGGTCCTGCTGGAGTTCGTGACCGCCGCCGGGATCACTCTCGGCATGGACGAGCTGTACA
AGACTAGTATGATGTTCTTACCAACCGATTATTGTTGCAGGTTAAGCGATCAAGAGTATATGGAGCTTGT
GTTTGAGAATGGCCAGATTCTTGCAAAGGGCCAAAGATCCAACGTTTCTCTGCATAATCAACGTACCAAA
TCGATCATGGATTTGTATGAGGCAGAGTATAACGAGGATTTCATGAAGAGTATCATCCATGGTGGTGGTG
GTGCCATCACAAATCTCGGGGACACGCAGGTTGTTCCACAAAGTCATGTTGCTGCTGCCCATGAAACAAA
CATGTTGGAAAGCAATAAACATGTTGACTAAGCGGCCGCGACTCTAGAGTCGACCTGCAGGCATGCAAGC
TTGATATCAAGCTTATCGATAATCAACCTCTGGATTACAAAATTTGTGAAAGATTGACTGGTATTCTTAA
CTATGTTGCTCCTTTTACGCTATGTGGATACGCTGCTTTAATGCCTTTGTATCATGCTATTGCTTCCCGT
AT
