>Addgene plasmid #50841 | pHR iSH-YFP-PIF | addgene partial sequence | sequence record 130660 | SFFVpro-F 5'-CTTCTGCTTCCCGAGCTCTA-3'
GTCCTCCGACAGACTGAGTCGCCCGGGGGGGATCTGGAGCTCTCGAGAATTCTCACGCGTGCCACCATGG
CATCCAAGTACCAACAAGACCAGGTGGTGAAGGAGGACAGCGTAGAGGCTGTGGGCGCCCAGCTCAAGGT
CTACCACCAGCAGTACCAGGACAAGAGCCGCGAATATGACCAGCTGTATGAAGAATACACACGGACCTCC
CAGGAGCTGCAGATGAAGCGCACAGCCATAGAGGCCTTCAACGAGACCATCAAGATCTTCGAAGAGCAGG
GCCAGACACAGGAGAAGTGCAGCAAGGAGTATTTGGAGCGCTTCCGGCGAGAGGGAAATGAGAAGGAGAT
GCAGAGGATCCTGCTGAACTCCGAGCGACTCAAGTCTCGCATCGCGGAGATACACGAAAGCCGCACGAAG
TTGGAGCAGGATCTGCGGGCGCAGGCCTCCGACAACCGTGAGATCGACAAGCGCATGAACAGCCTCAAAC
CTGACCTCATGCAGCTGCGCAAGATCAGGGACCAGTACCTCGTGTGGCTCACCCAGAAAGGTGCCCGACA
GAGGAAGATCAACGAATGGCTGGGAATCAAGAACGAGACTGAGGACCAGTATTCACTGATGGAGGATGAG
GACGCCCTCCCCCACCACGAGGAGCGCACGGAATTCAGTGCTGGTGGTAGTGCTGGTGGTAGTGCTGGTG
GTAGTGCTGGTGGTAGTGCTGGTGGTGCTAGCATGGTGAGCAAGGGCGAGGAGCTGTTCACCGG
